>Addgene plasmid #249329 | pCBS-5846 | addgene full sequence | sequence record 497002 | Addgene NGS Result
[60 nt withheld, positions 1-60]
T
[46 nt withheld, positions 62-107]
C
[141 nt withheld, positions 109-249]
CCTTTGACGTTGGAGTCCACGTTCTTT
[37 nt withheld, positions 277-313]
ACTCTATCTCGGGCTATTCTTTTGATTTATAAGGGATTTTGCCGATTTCGGTCTATTGGTTAAAAAATGA
GCTGATTTAACAAAAATTTAACGCGAATTTTAACAAAATATTAACGTTTACAATTTTATGGTGCACTCTC
AGTACAATCTGCTCTGATGCCGCATAGTTAAGCCAGCCCCGACACCCGCCAACACCCGCTGACGCGCCCT
GACGGGCTTGTCTGCTCCCGGCATCCGCTTACAGACAAGCTGTGACCGTCTCCGGGAGCTGCATGTGTCA
GAGGTTTTCACCGTCATCACCGAAACGCGCGAGACGAAAGGGCCTCGTGATACGCCTATTTTTATAGGTT
AATGTCATGATAATAATGGTTTCTTAGACGTCAGGTGGCACTTTTCGGGGAAATGTGCGCGGAACCCCTA
TTTGTTTATTTTTCTAAATACATTCAAATATGTATCCGCTCATGAGACAATAACCCTGATAAATGCTTCA
ATAATATTGAAAAAGGAAGAGTATGAGTATTCAACATTTCCGTGTCGCCCTTATTCCCTTTTTTGCGGCA
TTTTGCCTTCCTGTTTTTGCTCACCCAGAAACGCTGGTGAAAGTAAAAGATGCTGAAGATCAGTTGGGTG
CACGAGTGGGTTACATCGAACTGGATCTCAACAGCGGTAAGATCCTTGAGAGTTTTCGCCCCGAAGAACG
TTTTCCAATGATGAGCACTTTTAAAGTTCTGCTATGTGGCGCGGTATTATCCCGTATTGACGCCGGGCAA
GAGCAACTCGGTCGCCGCATACACTATTCTCAGAATGACTTGGTTGAGTACTCACCAGTCACAGAAAAGC
ATCTTACGGATGGCATGACAGTAAGAGAATTATGCAGTGCTGCCATAACCATGAGTGATAACACTGCGGC
CAACTTACTTCTGACAACGATCGGAGGACCGAAGGAGCTAACCGCTTTTTTGCACAACATGGGGGATCAT
GTAACTCGCCTTGATCGTTGGGAACCGGAGCTGAATGAAGCCATACCAAACGACGAGCGTGACACCACGA
TGCCTGTAGCAATGGCAACAACGTTGCGCAAACTATTAACTGGCGAACTACTTACTCTAGCTTCCCGGCA
ACAATTAATAGACTGGATGGAGGCGGATAAAGTTGCAGGACCACTTCTGCGCTCGGCCCTTCCGGCTGGC
TGGTTTATTGCTGATAAATCTGGAGCCGGTGAGCGTGGAAGCCGCGGTATCATTGCAGCACTGGGGCCAG
ATGGTAAGCCCTCCCGTATCGTAGTTATCTACACGACGGGGAGTCAGGCAACTATGGATGAACGAAATAG
ACAGATCGCTGAGATAGGTGCCTCACTGATTAAGCATTGGTAACTGTCAGACCAAGTTTACTCATATATA
CTTTAGATTGATTTAAAACTTCATTTTTAATTTAAAAGGATCTAGGTGAAGATCCTTTTTGATAATCTCA
TGACCAAAATCCCTTAACGTGAGTTTTCGTTCCACTGAGCGTCAGACCCCGTAGAAAAGATCAAAGGATC
TTCTTGAGATCCTTTTTTTCTGCGCGTAATCTGCTGCTTGCAAACAAAAAAACCACCGCTACCAGCGGTG
GTTTGTTTGCCGGATCAAGAGCTACCAACTCTTTTTCCGAAGGTAACTGGCTTCAGCAGAGCGCAGATAC
CAAATACTGTTCTTCTAGTGTAGCCGTAGTTAGGCCACCACTTCAAGAACTCTGTAGCACCGCCTACATA
CCTCGCTCTGCTAATCCTGTTACCAGTGGCTGCTGCCAGTGGCGATAAGTCGTGTCTTACCGGGTTGGAC
TCAAGACGATAGTTACCGGATAAGGCGCAGCGGTCGGGCTGAACGGGGGGTTCGTGCACACAGCCCAGCT
TGGAGCGAACGACCTACACCGAACTGAGATACCTACAGCGTGAGCTATGAGAAAGCGCCACGCTTCCCGA
AGGGAGAAAGGCGGACAGGTATCCGGTAAGCGGCAGGGTCGGAACAGGAGAGCGCACGAGGGAGCTTCCA
GGGGGAAACGCCTGGTATCTTTATAGTCCTGTCGGGTTTCGCCACCTCTGACTTGAGCGTCGATTTTTGT
GATGCTCGTCAGGGGGGCGGAGCCTATGGAAAAACGCCAGCAACGCGGCCTTTTTACGGTTCCTGGCCTT
TTGCTGGCCTTTTGCTCACATGTGAGGGCCTATTTCCCATGATTCCTTCATATTTGCATATACGATACAA
GGCTGTTAGAGAGATAATTGGAATTAATTTGACTGTAAACACAAAGATATTAGTACAAAATACGTGACGT
AGAAAGTAATAATTTCTTGGGTAGTTTGCAGTTTTAAAATTATGTTTTAAAATGGACTATCATATGCTTA
CCGTAACTTGAAAGTATTTCGATTTCTTGGCTTTATATATCTTGTGGAAAGGACGAAACACCGAAGCTTT
CCACCATCAACACGTTTTAGAGCTAGAAATAGCAAGTTAAAATAAGGCTAGTCCGTTATCAACTTGAAAA
AGTGGCACCGAGTCGGTGCTTTTTTGTTTTAGAGCTAGAAATAGCAAGTTAAAATAAGGCTAGTCCGTTT
TTAGCGCGTGCGCCAATTCTGCAGACAAATGGCTCTAGAGGTACCCGTTACATAACTTACGGTAAATGGC
CCGCCTGGCTGACCGCCCAACGACCCCCGCCCATTGACGTCAATAGTAACGCCAATAGGGACTTTCCATT
GACGTCAATGGGTGGAGTATTTACGGTAAACTGCCCACTTGGCAGTACATCAAGTGTATCATATGCCAAG
TACGCCCCCTATTGACGTCAATGACGGTAAATGGCCCGCCTGGCATTGTGCCCAGTACATGACCTTATGG
GACTTTCCTACTTGGCAGTACATCTACGTATTAGTCATCGCTATTACCATGGTCGAGGTGAGCCCCACGT
TCTGCTTCACTCTCCCCATCTCCCCCCCCTCCCCACCCCCAATTTTGTATTTATTTATTTTTTAATTATT
TTGTGCAGCGATGGGGGCGGGGCGAGGCGGAGAGGTGCGGCGGCAGCCAATCAGAGCGGCGCGCTCCGAA
AGTTTCCTTTTATGGCGAGGCGGCGGCGGCGGCGGCCCTATAAAAAGCGAAGCGCGCGGCGGGCGGGAGT
CGCTGCGCGCTGCCTTCGCCCCGTGCCCCGCTCCGCCGCCGCCTCGCGCCGCCCGCCCCGGCTCTGACTG
ACCGCGTTACTCCCACAGGTGAGCGGGCGGGACGGCCCTTCTCCTCCGGGCTGTAATTAGCTGAGCAAGA
GGTAAGGGTTTAAGGGATGGTTGGTTGGTGGGGTATTAATGTTTAATTACCTGGAGCACCTGCCTGAAAT
CACTTTTTTTCAGGTTGGACCGGTGCCACCATGGACTATAAGGACCACGACGGAGACTACAAGGATCATG
ATATTGATTACAAAGACGATGACGATAAGATGGCCCCAAAGAAGAAGCGGAAGGTCGGTATCCACGGAGT
CCCAGCAGCCGCCTATGATTACTCAGCCAGCTTGAATCCACAGAAAGCTCTTATCTGGCGCATTGTCCAT
CGTGATAACATTCCTTGGATCTTAGACAATGGTCTGCACTGCGGTAATAGCTTGGTTCAAGCCGAGAACT
GGATTAACATCGACAATCCCGAGTTGATTGGTAAACGCGCTGGGCACCCGGTTCCCGTAGGCACCGGGGG
TACGTTGCACGATTATGTCCCGTTCTACTTTACGCCTTTTAGTCCTATGCTTATGAATATCCATTCAGGC
CGCGGCGGCATTAAACGCCGCCCCAATGAAGAGATTGTAATCTTAGTTAGCAACTTACGCAACGTCGCAG
CCCATGACGTGCCCTTTGTTTTTACCGACTCACACGCCTATTATAATTGGACAAACTACTATACGTCGTT
AAACTCATTGGACCAGATCGATTGGCCAATTTTGCAAGCCCGCGATTTCCGCCGTGACCCAGATGACCCG
GCTAAGTTTGAACGCTACCAAGCAGAGGCCTTAATCTGGCAACACTGTCCGATCTCATTACTTGACGGTA
TCATCTGTTACTCGGAAGAGGTCCGCTTGCAGTTGGAGCAGTGGTTGTTTCAACGTAATTTGACAATGTC
AGTACACACCCGTTCTGGCTGGTATTTTTCGAGTGGCGGATCGTCTGGTGGCAGTTCAGGCTCGGAAACA
CCAGGCACAAGCGAGTCCGCGACACCCGAATCGAGTGGAGGGAGCTCCGGGGGTTCCGACAAGAAGTACA
GCATCGGCCTGGCCATCGGCACCAACTCTGTGGGCTGGGCCGTGATCACCGACGAGTACAAGGTGCCCAG
CAAGAAATTCAAGGTGCTGGGCAACACCGACCGGCACAGCATCAAGAAGAACCTGATCGGAGCCCTGCTG
TTCGACAGCGGCGAAACAGCCGAGGCCACCCGGCTGAAGAGAACCGCCAGAAGAAGATACACCAGACGGA
AGAACCGGATCTGCTATCTGCAAGAGATCTTCAGCAACGAGATGGCCAAGGTGGACGACAGCTTCTTCCA
CAGACTGGAAGAGTCCTTCCTGGTGGAAGAGGATAAGAAGCACGAGCGGCACCCCATCTTCGGCAACATC
GTGGACGAGGTGGCCTACCACGAGAAGTACCCCACCATCTACCACCTGAGAAAGAAACTGGTGGACAGCA
CCGACAAGGCCGACCTGCGGCTGATCTATCTGGCCCTGGCCCACATGATCAAGTTCCGGGGCCACTTCCT
GATCGAGGGCGACCTGAACCCCGACAACAGCGACGTGGACAAGCTGTTCATCCAGCTGGTGCAGACCTAC
AACCAGCTGTTCGAGGAAAACCCCATCAACGCCAGCGGCGTGGACGCCAAGGCCATCCTGTCTGCCAGAC
TGAGCAAGAGCAGACGGCTGGAAAATCTGATCGCCCAGCTGCCCGGCGAGAAGAAGAATGGCCTGTTCGG
AAACCTGATTGCCCTGAGCCTGGGCCTGACCCCCAACTTCAAGAGCAACTTCGACCTGGCCGAGGATGCC
AAACTGCAGCTGAGCAAGGACACCTACGACGACGACCTGGACAACCTGCTGGCCCAGATCGGCGACCAGT
ACGCCGACCTGTTTCTGGCCGCCAAGAACCTGTCCGACGCCATCCTGCTGAGCGACATCCTGAGAGTGAA
CACCGAGATCACCAAGGCCCCCCTGAGCGCCTCTATGATCAAGAGATACGACGAGCACCACCAGGACCTG
ACCCTGCTGAAAGCTCTCGTGCGGCAGCAGCTGCCTGAGAAGTACAAAGAGATTTTCTTCGACCAGAGCA
AGAACGGCTACGCCGGCTACATTGACGGCGGAGCCAGCCAGGAAGAGTTCTACAAGTTCATCAAGCCCAT
CCTGGAAAAGATGGACGGCACCGAGGAACTGCTCGTGAAGCTGAACAGAGAGGACCTGCTGCGGAAGCAG
CGGACCTTCGACAACGGCAGCATCCCCCACCAGATCCACCTGGGAGAGCTGCACGCCATTCTGCGGCGGC
AGGAAGATTTTTACCCATTCCTGAAGGACAACCGGGAAAAGATCGAGAAGATCCTGACCTTCCGCATCCC
CTACTACGTGGGCCCTCTGGCCAGGGGAAACAGCAGATTCGCCTGGATGACCAGAAAGAGCGAGGAAACC
ATCACCCCCTGGAACTTCGAGGAAGTGGTGGACAAGGGCGCTTCCGCCCAGAGCTTCATCGAGCGGATGA
CCAACTTCGATAAGAACCTGCCCAACGAGAAGGTGCTGCCCAAGCACAGCCTGCTGTACGAGTACTTCAC
CGTGTATAACGAGCTGACCAAAGTGAAATACGTGACCGAGGGAATGAGAAAGCCCGCCTTCCTGAGCGGC
GAGCAGAAAAAGGCCATCGTGGACCTGCTGTTCAAGACCAACCGGAAAGTGACCGTGAAGCAGCTGAAAG
AGGACTACTTCAAGAAAATCGAGTGCTTCGACTCCGTGGAAATCTCCGGCGTGGAAGATCGGTTCAACGC
CTCCCTGGGCACATACCACGATCTGCTGAAAATTATCAAGGACAAGGACTTCCTGGACAATGAGGAAAAC
GAGGACATTCTGGAAGATATCGTGCTGACCCTGACACTGTTTGAGGACAGAGAGATGATCGAGGAACGGC
TGAAAACCTATGCCCACCTGTTCGACGACAAAGTGATGAAGCAGCTGAAGCGGCGGAGATACACCGGCTG
GGGCAGGCTGAGCCGGAAGCTGATCAACGGCATCCGGGACAAGCAGTCCGGCAAGACAATCCTGGATTTC
CTGAAGTCCGACGGCTTCGCCAACAGAAACTTCATGCAGCTGATCCACGACGACAGCCTGACCTTTAAAG
AGGACATCCAGAAAGCCCAGGTGTCCGGCCAGGGCGATAGCCTGCACGAGCACATTGCCAATCTGGCCGG
CAGCCCCGCCATTAAGAAGGGCATCCTGCAGACAGTGAAGGTGGTGGACGAGCTCGTGAAAGTGATGGGC
CGGCACAAGCCCGAGAACATCGTGATCGAAATGGCCAGAGAGAACCAGACCACCCAGAAGGGACAGAAGA
ACAGCCGCGAGAGAATGAAGCGGATCGAAGAGGGCATCAAAGAGCTGGGCAGCCAGATCCTGAAAGAACA
CCCCGTGGAAAACACCCAGCTGCAGAACGAGAAGCTGTACCTGTACTACCTGCAGAATGGGCGGGATATG
TACGTGGACCAGGAACTGGACATCAACCGGCTGTCCGACTACGATGTGGACCATATCGTGCCTCAGAGCT
TTCTGAAGGACGACTCCATCGACAACAAGGTGCTGACCAGAAGCGACAAGAACCGGGGCAAGAGCGACAA
CGTGCCCTCCGAAGAGGTCGTGAAGAAGATGAAGAACTACTGGCGGCAGCTGCTGAACGCCAAGCTGATT
ACCCAGAGAAAGTTCGACAATCTGACCAAGGCCGAGAGAGGCGGCCTGAGCGAACTGGATAAGGCCGGCT
TCATCAAGAGACAGCTGGTGGAAACCCGGCAGATCACAAAGCACGTGGCACAGATCCTGGACTCCCGGAT
GAACACTAAGTACGACGAGAATGACAAGCTGATCCGGGAAGTGAAAGTGATCACCCTGAAGTCCAAGCTG
GTGTCCGATTTCCGGAAGGATTTCCAGTTTTACAAAGTGCGCGAGATCAACAACTACCACCACGCCCACG
ACGCCTACCTGAACGCCGTCGTGGGAACCGCCCTGATCAAAAAGTACCCTAAGCTGGAAAGCGAGTTCGT
GTACGGCGACTACAAGGTGTACGACGTGCGGAAGATGATCGCCAAGAGCGAGCAGGAAATCGGCAAGGCT
ACCGCCAAGTACTTCTTCTACAGCAACATCATGAACTTTTTCAAGACCGAGATTACCCTGGCCAACGGCG
AGATCCGGAAGCGGCCTCTGATCGAGACAAACGGCGAAACCGGGGAGATCGTGTGGGATAAGGGCCGGGA
TTTTGCCACCGTGCGGAAAGTGCTGAGCATGCCCCAAGTGAATATCGTGAAAAAGACCGAGGTGCAGACA
GGCGGCTTCAGCAAAGAGTCTATCCTGCCCAAGAGGAACAGCGATAAGCTGATCGCCAGAAAGAAGGACT
GGGACCCTAAGAAGTACGGCGGCTTCGACAGCCCCACCGTGGCCTATTCTGTGCTGGTGGTGGCCAAAGT
GGAAAAGGGCAAGTCCAAGAAACTGAAGAGTGTGAAAGAGCTGCTGGGGATCACCATCATGGAAAGAAGC
AGCTTCGAGAAGAATCCCATCGACTTTCTGGAAGCCAAGGGCTACAAAGAAGTGAAAAAGGACCTGATCA
TCAAGCTGCCTAAGTACTCCCTGTTCGAGCTGGAAAACGGCCGGAAGAGAATGCTGGCCTCTGCCGGCGA
ACTGCAGAAGGGAAACGAACTGGCCCTGCCCTCCAAATATGTGAACTTCCTGTACCTGGCCAGCCACTAT
GAGAAGCTGAAGGGCTCCCCCGAGGATAATGAGCAGAAACAGCTGTTTGTGGAACAGCACAAGCACTACC
TGGACGAGATCATCGAGCAGATCAGCGAGTTCTCCAAGAGAGTGATCCTGGCCGACGCTAATCTGGACAA
AGTGCTGTCCGCCTACAACAAGCACCGGGATAAGCCCATCAGAGAGCAGGCCGAGAATATCATCCACCTG
TTTACCCTGACCAATCTGGGAGCCCCTGCCGCCTTCAAGTACTTTGACACCACCATCGACCGGAAGAGGT
ACACCAGCACCAAAGAGGTGCTGGACGCCACCCTGATCCACCAGAGCATCACCGGCCTGTACGAGACACG
GATCGACCTGTCTCAGCTGGGAGGCGACAAAAGGCCGGCGGCCACGAAAAAGGCCGGCCAGGCAAAAAAG
AAAAAGGAATTCGGCAGTGGAGAGGGCAGAGGAAGTCTGCTAACATGCGGTGACGTCGAGGAGAATCCTG
GCCCAGTGAGCAAGGGCGAGGAGCTGTTCACCGGGGTGGTGCCCATCCTGGTCGAGCTGGACGGCGACGT
AAACGGCCACAAGTTCAGCGTGTCCGGCGAGGGCGAGGGCGATGCCACCTACGGCAAGCTGACCCTGAAG
TTCATCTGCACCACCGGCAAGCTGCCCGTGCCCTGGCCCACCCTCGTGACCACCCTGACCTACGGCGTGC
AGTGCTTCAGCCGCTACCCCGACCACATGAAGCAGCACGACTTCTTCAAGTCCGCCATGCCCGAAGGCTA
CGTCCAGGAGCGCACCATCTTCTTCAAGGACGACGGCAACTACAAGACCCGCGCCGAGGTGAAGTTCGAG
GGCGACACCCTGGTGAACCGCATCGAGCTGAAGGGCATCGACTTCAAGGAGGACGGCAACATCCTGGGGC
ACAAGCTGGAGTACAACTACAACAGCCACAACGTCTATATCATGGCCGACAAGCAGAAGAACGGCATCAA
GGTGAACTTCAAGATCCGCCACAACATCGAGGACGGCAGCGTGCAGCTCGCCGACCACTACCAGCAGAAC
ACCCCCATCGGCGACGGCCCCGTGCTGCTGCCCGACAACCACTACCTGAGCACCCAGTCCGCCCTGAGCA
AAGACCCCAACGAGAAGCGCGATCACATGGTCCTGCTGGAGTTCGTGACCGCCGCCGGGATCACTCTCGG
CATGGACGAGCTGTACAAGGAATTCTAACTAGAGCTCGCTGATCAGCCTCGACTGTGCCTTCTAGTTGCC
AGCCATCTGTTGTTTGCCCCTCCCCCGTGCCTTCCTTGACCCTGGAAGGTGCCACTCCCACTGTCCTTTC
CTAATAAAATGAGGAAATTGCATCGCATTGTCTGAGTAGGTGTCATTCTATTCTGGGGGGTGGGGTGGGG
CAGGACAGCAAGGGGGAGGATTGGGAAGAGAATAGCAGGCATGCTGGGGAGCGGCCGCAGGAACCCCTAG
TGATGGAGTTGGCCACTCCCTCTCTGCGCGCTCGCTCGCTCACTGAGGCCGGGCGACCAAAGGTCGCCCG
ACGCCCGGGCTTTGCCCGGGCGGCCTCAGTGAGCGAGCGAGCGCGCAGCTGCCTGCAGGGGCGCCTGATG
CGGTATTTTCTCCTTACGCATCTGTGCGGTATTTCACACCGCATA
[35 nt withheld, positions 9949-9983]
Features (pLannotate 1.2.2; 21 found; start..end, strand, type, name):
    440..489     -  misc_feature   bom (fragment): basis of mobility region from pBR322
    591..626     -  CDS            rop (fragment): Rop protein, which maintains plasmids at low copy number; rop
    721..825     +  promoter       AmpR promoter: bla
    826..1686    +  CDS            AmpR: β-lactamase; bla; confers resistance to ampicillin, carbenicillin, and related antibiotics
   1857..2445    +  rep_origin     ori: high-copy-number ColE1/pMB1/pBR322/pUC origin of replication
   2507..2747    +  promoter       U6 promoter: RNA polymerase III promoter for human U6 snRNA
   2777..2852    +  misc_RNA       gRNA scaffold: guide RNA scaffold for the Streptococcus pyogenes CRISPR/Cas9 system
   2859..2902    +  misc_RNA       gRNA scaffold (fragment): guide RNA scaffold for the Streptococcus pyogenes CRISPR/Cas9 system
   2949..3234    +  enhancer       CMV enhancer: human cytomegalovirus immediate early enhancer; contains an 18-bp deletion relative to the standard CMV enhancer
   3236..3345    +  promoter       chicken β-actin promoter (fragment): contains a 21-bp deletion relative to the standard chicken β-actin promoter
   3337..3458    +  promoter       chicken β-actin promoter (fragment): contains a 21-bp deletion relative to the standard chicken β-actin promoter
   3459..3686    +  intron         hybrid intron: hybrid between chicken β-actin (CBA) and minute virus of mice (MMV) introns (Gray et al., 2011)
   4206..4222    +  intron         large T intron (fragment): SV40 (simian virus 40) large T antigen intron
   4571..6172    +  CDS            dCas9(N): N-terminal portion of catalytically inactive Streptococcus pyogenes dCas9 carrying the D10A mutation (Zetsche et al., 2015)
   6173..8671    +  CDS            Cas9(C): C-terminal portion of Streptococcus pyogenes Cas9 (Zetsche et al., 2015)
   8672..8719    +  CDS            nucleoplasmin NLS: bipartite nuclear localization signal from nucleoplasmin
   8789..9502    +  CDS            EGFP: EGFP is a basic (constitutively fluorescent) green fluorescent protein published in 1996, derived from Aequorea victoria. It is reported to be a rapidly-maturing weak dimer with moderate acid sensitivity.
   9536..9647    +  polyA_signal   bGH poly(A) signal: bovine growth hormone polyadenylation signal
   9752..9892    +  repeat_region  AAV2 ITR: inverted terminal repeat of adeno-associated virus serotype 2 inverted
   9897..9948    -  misc_feature   bom (fragment): basis of mobility region from pBR322
   9967..439     +  rep_origin     f1 ori (across the origin) (sequence partly withheld): f1 bacteriophage origin of replication; arrow indicates direction of (+) strand synthesis
