[The description below was written by a language model from this plasmid's Addgene catalogue record and pLannotate feature annotations shown in this document.]
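Description:
pCBS-5846 is a roughly 10 kb mammalian expression plasmid, recorded as built on a pUC19 backbone by Golden Gate assembly. It delivers both components of a DNA ADP-ribosylation-based editor aimed at the human VEGFA gene. It is propagated in E. coli as a high-copy plasmid through a ColE1/pUC-type origin and selected with ampicillin via the β-lactamase gene. The annotation also shows an f1 phage origin, short bom and rop remnants, and a single AAV2 inverted terminal repeat downstream of the expression cassette. With only one ITR detected, that element looks like a leftover from a parental vector rather than part of a packageable AAV genome.

The plasmid carries two transcription units. A human U6 RNA polymerase III promoter drives a single guide RNA (sg#3) built on the Streptococcus pyogenes Cas9 scaffold; a second, partial scaffold match lies just downstream. A CBh-type Pol II promoter (CMV enhancer, chicken β-actin promoter and hybrid CBA/MVM intron) drives the fusion protein: the DarT2 ADP-ribosyltransferase from enteropathogenic E. coli carrying the G49D mutation, joined to the SpCas9 D10A nickase, with an N-terminal 3xFLAG tag according to the record. The automated annotation does not label DarT2 or the tag, which presumably lie in the unannotated stretch between the intron and the Cas9 coding sequence. Cas9 is followed by a nucleoplasmin nuclear localization signal, an EGFP coding sequence and a bGH polyadenylation signal. How EGFP is linked to the fusion is not annotated, but it likely marks transfected cells.

In use, the guide directs the nickase to VEGFA so that the tethered DarT2 can ADP-ribosylate nearby DNA. The associated study reports that this modification produces base mutagenesis in eukaryotic cells.
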