Addgene plasmid #249329: pCBS-5846
Purpose: Expresses EPEC DarT2(G49D)-nSpCas9(D10A)and sg#3 targeting VEGFA gene in mammalian cells
Depositing lab: Chase Beisel. Depositing organization: Helmholtz-Zentrum fuer Infektionsforschung (HZI). Publication: Targeted DNA ADP-ribosylation triggers templated repair in bacteria and base mutagenesis in eukaryotes. Gupta D, Patinios C, Bassett HV, Kibe A, Collins SP, Kamm C, Wang Y, Zhao C, Vollen K, Toussaint C, Calvin I, Cullot G, Aird EJ, Polkoff KM, Nguyen-Vo TP, Migur A, Schut F, Al'Abri IS, Achmedov T, Del Re A, Corn JE, Saliba AE, Crook N, Stepanova AN, Alonso JM, Beisel CL. Nat Biotechnol. 2025 Sep 4. doi: 10.1038/s41587-025-02802-w. PubMed 40908325.
Backbone
  Vector backbone: pUC19
  Vector type: Mammalian Expression
Growth in bacteria
  Bacterial resistance: Ampicillin, 100 μg/mL
  Growth temperature: 37°C
  Growth strain: DH5alpha
  Copy number: High Copy
Gene/Insert
  Gene/Insert name: EPEC DarT2(G49D)-nSpCas9(D10A)
  gRNA/shRNA sequence: AAGCTTTCCACCATCAACAC
  Species: Synthetic
  Mutation: DarT2(G49D) and nSpCas9(D10A)
  Tag / fusion protein: 3X Flag tag (N terminal on insert)
  Cloning method: Golden Gate
Terms and licenses: Academic/Nonprofit Terms; Industry Terms: Not Available to Industry
How to cite: pCBS-5846 was a gift from Chase Beisel (Addgene plasmid # 249329 ; http://n2t.net/addgene:249329 ; RRID:Addgene_249329)
